Addgene plasmid #120305: p3x-Flag Gli3 37R3-2
Depositing lab: David Liu. Publication: Directed evolution of a small-molecule-triggered intein with improved splicing properties in mammalian cells. Peck SH, Chen I, Liu DR. Chem Biol. 2011 May 27;18(5):619-30. doi: 10.1016/j.chembiol.2011.02.014. PubMed 21609843.
Backbone
  Vector backbone: pFLAG-CMV-5.1
  Backbone manufacturer: Sigma
  Backbone size w/o insert (bp): 6200
  Total vector size (bp): 9732
  Vector type: Mammalian Expression, Synthetic Biology
  Selectable markers: Neomycin (select with G418)
Growth in bacteria
  Bacterial resistance: Ampicillin, 100 μg/mL
  Growth temperature: 37°C
  Growth strain: DH5alpha
  Copy number: High Copy
Gene/Insert
  Gene/Insert name: Intein 37R3-2, Gli3
  Species: Synthetic
  Insert size (bp): 1239
  Mutation: Contains mutations as reported in 2011 Chemistry and Biology paper
  Promoter: CMV
  Tag / fusion protein: 3X Flag
  Cloning method: Gibson Cloning
  Sequencing primers: 5′ CGCAAATGGGCGGTAGGCGTG; 3′ GGCGGGACTATGGTTGCTGACTAAT
Terms and licenses: Academic/Nonprofit Terms; Industry Terms: Not Available to Industry
How to cite: p3x-Flag Gli3 37R3-2 was a gift from David Liu (Addgene plasmid # 120305 ; http://n2t.net/addgene:120305 ; RRID:Addgene_120305)
