[The description below was written by a language model from this plasmid's Addgene catalogue record and pLannotate feature annotations shown in this document.]
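Description:
p3x-Flag Gli3 37R3-2 is a mammalian expression plasmid built on the pFLAG-CMV-5.1 backbone. It carries a synthetic-biology payload in which the transcription factor Gli3 is combined with the evolved intein 37R3-2. The source publication concerns directed evolution of a small-molecule-triggered intein with improved splicing in mammalian cells, and the catalogue notes that the intein carries the mutations reported there. The design principle of such constructs is that an intein interrupting a host protein keeps it non-functional until ligand-induced splicing removes the intein and restores the intact protein. Here this would give chemical control over Gli3, a dual activator/repressor of the sonic hedgehog pathway. The record does not name the triggering ligand or the position of the intein within Gli3.

Expression is driven by the human CMV immediate-early enhancer and promoter. A long open reading frame is annotated as a fragment matching mouse Gli3, and it is followed by a C-terminal 3xFLAG epitope for detection and by the human growth hormone polyadenylation signal. The automated annotation does not mark the intein as a separate feature. It presumably lies within the span labelled Gli3, but this cannot be confirmed from the table. An SV40 early promoter drives a neomycin phosphotransferase gene for G418 selection of stable mammalian lines, and a ble (bleomycin-binding) coding sequence is annotated immediately downstream. In bacteria the plasmid is maintained through a high-copy ColE1/pUC-type origin and ampicillin resistance. An f1 origin and a lacZα fragment are also present. The sequenced record is 9,035 nt, shorter than the catalogue's stated total of 9,732 bp, and the record does not explain the difference.
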