Features (pLannotate 1.2.2; 13 found; start..end, strand, type, name):
    147..526     +  enhancer       CMV enhancer: human cytomegalovirus immediate early enhancer
    528..727     +  promoter       CMV promoter: human cytomegalovirus (CMV) immediate early promoter
    770..4225    +  CDS            Gli3 (fragment): GLI3_MOUSE - Experimental evidence at protein level: Swiss-Prot protein existence level 1. Has a dual function as a transcriptional activator and a repressor of the sonic hedgehog (Shh) pathway, and plays a role in limb development. The full-length GLI3 form (GLI3FL) after phosphorylation and nuclear translocation, acts as an activator (GLI3A) while GLI3R, its C-terminally truncated form, acts as a repressor. A proper balance between the GLI3 activator and the repressor GLI3R, rather than the repressor gradient itself or the activator/repressor ratio gradient, specifies limb digit number and i
   4244..4309    +  CDS            3xFLAG: three tandem FLAG® epitope tags, followed by an enterokinase cleavage site
   4320..4942    +  polyA_signal   hGH poly(A) signal: human growth hormone polyadenylation signal
   4984..5281    +  promoter       SV40 promoter: SV40 enhancer and early promoter
   5335..6126    +  CDS            neo: KKA2_KLEPN - Also known as kan, nptII. Experimental evidence at protein level: Swiss-Prot protein existence level 1. Resistance to kanamycin, neomycin, paromomycin, ribostamycin, butirosin and gentamicin B. From Klebsiella pneumoniae.
   6150..6527    +  CDS            ble: BLE_KLEPN - Experimental evidence at protein level: Swiss-Prot protein existence level 1. Binding protein with a strong affinity to the bleomycin family of antibiotics. Binds to CL990; an antimitotic-antibiotic compound. From Klebsiella pneumoniae.
   6658..7246    -  rep_origin     ori: high-copy-number ColE1/pMB1/pBR322/pUC origin of replication
   7417..8277    -  CDS            AmpR: β-lactamase; bla; confers resistance to ampicillin, carbenicillin, and related antibiotics
   8278..8382    -  promoter       AmpR promoter: bla
   8409..8837    +  rep_origin     f1 ori (sequence partly withheld): f1 bacteriophage origin of replication; arrow indicates direction of (+) strand synthesis
   8868..9022    -  CDS            lacZα (fragment): LacZα fragment of β-galactosidase; lacZ fragment
>Addgene plasmid #120305 | p3x-Flag Gli3 37R3-2 | addgene full sequence | sequence record 234346 | Addgene NGS Result
TACATTGAATCAATATTGGCAATTAGCCATATTAGTCATTGGTTATATAGCATAAATCAATATTGGCTAT
TGGCCATTGCATACGTTGTATCTATATCATAATATGTACATTTATATTGGCTCATGTCCAATATGACCGC
CATGTTGACATTGATTATTGACTAGTTATTAATAGTAATCAATTACGGGGTCATTAGTTCATAGCCCATA
TATGGAGTTCCGCGTTACATAACTTACGGTAAATGGCCCGCCTGGCTGACCGCCCAACGACCCCCGCCCA
TTGACGTCAATAATGACGTATGTTCCCATAGTAACGCCAATAGGGACTTTCCATTGACGTCAATGGGTGG
AGTATTTACGGTAAACTGCCCACTTGGCAGTACATCAAGTGTATCATATGCCAAGTCCGCCCCCTATTGA
CGTCAATGACGGTAAATGGCCCGCCTGGCATTATGCCCAGTACATGACCTTACGGGACTTTCCTACTTGG
CAGTACATCTACGTATTAGTCATCGCTATTACCATGGTGATGCGGTTTTGGCAGTACACCAATGGGCGTG
GATAGCGGTTTGACTCACGGGGATTTCCAAGTCTCCACCCCATTGACGTCAATGGGAGTTTGTTTTGGCA
CCAAAATCAACGGGACTTTCCAAAATGTCGTAATAACCCCGCCCCGTTGACGCAAATGGGCGGTAGGCGT
GTACGGTGGGAGGTCTATATAAGCAGAGCTCGTTTAGTGAACCGTCAGAATTAAGCTTGCGGCCGCACCA
TGGAGGCCCAGGCCCACAGCTCTACGGCGACTGAGAGGAAGAAAGCTGAAAATTCCATTGGGAAATGTCC
CACGAGAACAGATGTCAGCGAGAAGGCCGTGGCCTCTAGTACCACTTCCAATGAGGATGAAAGTCCTGGA
CAGATCTATCACCGAGAGAGAAGAAACGCAATCACTATGCAGCCTCAGAGTGTGCAGGGTCTCAACAAAA
TCAGTGAGGAGCCCTCGACGTCTAGTGATGAGAGGGCCTCGCTGATCAAGAAAGAGATCCATGGCTCTCT
ACCACATCTGGCGGAGCCCTCTCTCCCTTACCGTGGGACTGTGTTTGCCATGGATCCCCGGAATGGCTAC
ATGGAGCCTCACTACCACCCTCCTCATCTTTTCCCTGCCTTCCATCCTCCTGTACCAATTGATGCCAGAC
ATCATGAGGGCCGTTACCATTATGATCCATCTCCTATTCCTCCATTACATGTGCCTTCTGCCTTATCTAG
TAGCCCGACGTATCCAGACTTGCCCTTCATTAGGATCTCCCCACACCGTAATCCCACTGCAGCCTCAGAG
TCCCCCTTCAGCCCCCCACACCCCTACATCAACCCATATATGGACTACATCCGCTCATTGCACAGCAGCC
CATCCCTCTCCATGATCTCTGCTGCCCGAGGGCTGAGCCCTACAGATGCTCCCCATGCTGGAGTCAGCCC
TGCGGAATACTATCACCAGATGGCTCTGCTGACAGGCCAGCGCAGCCCTTATGCAGACATCATTCCCTCA
GCTGCCACTGCTGGTGCAGGGGCCATCCATATGGAGTACCTTCATGCCATGGACAGCACCAGATTTCCCA
GCCCTAGGCTGTCAGCTAGGCCCAGCCGAAAGCGCACACTGTCAATATCGCCACTGTCAGATCATAGCTT
CGACCTTCAGACCATGATAAGAACATCCCCTAACTCCTTGGTTACAATCCTCAATAATTCCCGTAGCAGC
TCTTCAGCAAGTGGTTCCTATGGGCACTTATCGGCAAGTGCAATCAGCCCTGCATTGAGCTTCACCTACC
CCTCCGCTCCTGTGTCTCTTCACATGCATCAACAGATCCTAAGCCGACAGCAAAGCTTAGGCTCCGCATT
CGGACACAGCCCTCCTCTCATCCACCCTGCTCCAACATTTCCAACACAGAGACCTATCCCTGGGATTCCG
ACAGTTCTGAACCCCGTCCAGGTCAGCTATGGCCCTTCTGAGTCCTCACAGAGCAAGCCCACAAGCGAGT
CTGCAGTGAGCAGCACTGGTGACCCTATGCATAATAAGCGGTCCAAGATCAAGCCTGATGAAGACCTCCC
CAGCCCAGGGTCACGGGGCCAGCAGGAACAGCCGGAAGGAACAACCCTAGTCAAGGAGGAAGCGGACAAA
GATGAAAGCAAGCAGGAGCCTGAAGTCATCTACGAGACAAACTGCCACTGGGAAGGCTGCACCAGAGAGT
TCGACACCCAAGATCAGCTTGTGCATCATATCAATAATGACCACATTCATGGAGAAAAGAAGGAATTCGT
GTGCCTTGCCGAGGGTACCCGAATCTTCGATCCGGTCACTGGTACAACGCATCGCATCGAGGATGTTGTC
GATGGGCGCAAGCCTATTCATGTCGTGGCTGCTGCCAAGGACGGAACGCTGCTCGCGCGGCCCGTGGTGT
CCTGGTTCGACCAGGGAACGCGGGATGTGATCGGGTTGCGGATCGCCGGTGGCGCCATCGTGTGGGCGAC
ACCCGATCACAAGGTGCTGACAGAGTACGGCTGGCGTGCCGCCGGGGAACTCCGCAAGGGAGACAGGGTG
GCCGGACCGGGTGGTTCTGGTAACAGCCTGGCCTTGTCCCTGACGGCCGACCAGATGGTCAGTGCCTTGT
TGGATGCTGAGCCCCCCATACTCTATTCCGAGTATGATCCTACCAGTCCCTTCAGTGAAGCTTCGATGAT
GGGCTTACTGACCAACCTGGCAGACAGGGAGCTGGTTCACATGATCAACTGGGCGAAGAGGGTGCCAGGC
TTTGTGGATTTGACCCTCCATGATCAGGCCCACCTTCTAGAACGTGCCTGGCTAGAGATCCTGATGATTG
GTCTCGTCTGGCGCTCCATGGAGCACCCAGGGAAGCTACTGTTTGCTCCTAACTTGCTCTTGGACAGGAA
CCAGGGAAAATGTGTAGAGGGCATGGTGGAGATCTTCGACATGCTGCTGGCTACATCATCTCGGTTCCGC
ATGATGAATCTGCAGGGAGAGGAGTTTGTGTGCCTCAAATCTATTATTTTGCTTAATTCTGGAGTGTACA
CATTTCTGTCCAGCACCCTGAAGTCTCTGGAAGAGAAGGACCATATCCACCGAGCCCTGGACAAGATCAC
GGACACTTTGATCCACCTGATGGCCAAGGCAGGCCTGACCCTGCAGCAGCAGCACCAGCGGCTGGCCCAG
CTCCTCCTCATCCTCTCCCACATCAGGCACATGAGTAACAAAGGAATGGAGCATCTGTACAGCATGAAGT
ACAAGAACGTGGTGCCCCTCTATGACCTGCTGCTGGAGATGCTGGACGCCCACCGCCTACATGCGGGTGG
TTCTGGTGCTAGCCGCGTGCAGGCGTTCGCGGATGCCCTGGATGACAAATTCCTGCACGACATGCTGGCG
GAAGGACTCCGCTATTCCGTGATCCGAGAAGTGCTGCCAACGCGGCGGGCACGAACGTTCGACCTCGAGG
TCGAGGAACTGCACACCCTCGTCGCCGAAGGGGTTGTCGTGCACAACTGCCGCTGGCTTGATTGTTCTCG
AGAGCAGAAACCGTTCAAAGCCCAGTACATGTTGGTAGTGCATATGAGAAGACACACTGGGGAGAAGCCT
CACAAATGTACATTTGAAGGTTGCACAAAAGCCTACTCAAGACTCGAAAACCTGAAAACCCACTTGAGAT
CTCACACTGGAGAGAAGCCATACGTCTGTGAGCATGAGGGCTGCAACAAGGCTTTCTCTAATGCTTCAGA
TCGGGCCAAGCACCAAAACAGAACACATTCCAATGAGAAACCGTATGTATGCAAAATCCCTGGCTGCACC
AAGCGTTACACAGACCCCAGCTCTCTCCGGAAACACGTGAAGACTGTGCATGGCCCTGAGGCTCATGTTA
CCAAGAAGCAGCGTGGGGACATGCACCCTCGGCCTCCACCCCCGAGAGATTCCGGCAGCCATTCACAGTC
CAGGTCCCCTGGCCGGCCAACTCAGGGAGCATTTGGTGAGCAGAAGGAGCTGAGCAACACTACCTCAAAG
CGGGAAGAGTGCCTCCAGGTGAAGACTGTCAAGGCTGAGAAGCCCATGACATCTCAGCCAAGCCCTGGTG
GTCAGTCTTCATGCAGCAGCCAACAGTCCCCCATCAGCAACTATTCCAACAGTGGGCTCGAGCTTCCTCT
GACTGATGGAGGTAGTGTAGCAGACTCTAGAGGATCCCGGGCTGACTACAAAGACCATGACGGTGATTAT
AAAGATCATGACATCGACTACAAGGATGACGATGACAAGTAGTGATCCCGGGTGGCATCCCTGTGACCCC
TCCCCAGTGCCTCTCCTGGCCCTGGAAGTTGCCACTCCAGTGCCCACCAGCCTTGTCCTAATAAAATTAA
GTTGCATCATTTTGTCTGACTAGGTGTCCTTCTATAATATTATGGGGTGGAGGGGGGTGGTATGGAGCAA
GGGGCAAGTTGGGAAGACAACCTGTAGGGCCTGCGGGGTCTATTGGGAACCAAGCTGGAGTGCAGTGGCA
CAATCTTGGCTCACTGCAATCTCCGCCTCCTGGGTTCAAGCGATTCTCCTGCCTCAGCCTCCCGAGTTGT
TGGGATTCCAGGCATGCATGACCAGGCTCAGCTAATTTTTGTTTTTTTGGTAGAGACGGGGTTTCACCAT
ATTGGCCAGGCTGGTCTCCAACTCCTAATCTCAGGTGATCTACCCACCTTGGCCTCCCAAATTGCTGGGA
TTACAGGCGTGAACCACTGCTCCCTTCCCTGTCCTTCTGATTTTAAAATAACTATACCAGCAGGAGGACG
TCCAGACACAGCATAGGCTACCTGGCCATGCCCAACCGGTGGGACATTTGAGTTGCTTGCTTGGCACTGT
CCTCTCATGCGTTGGGTCCACTCAGTAGATGCCTGTTGAATTGGGTACGCGGCCAGCTTGGCTGTGGAAT
GTGTGTCAGTTAGGGTGTGGAAAGTCCCCAGGCTCCCCAGCAGGCAGAAGTATGCAAAGCATGCATCTCA
ATTAGTCAGCAACCAGGTGTGGAAAGTCCCCAGGCTCCCCAGCAGGCAGAAGTATGCAAAGCATGCATCT
CAATTAGTCAGCAACCATAGTCCCGCCCCTAACTCCGCCCATCCCGCCCCTAACTCCGCCCAGTTCCGCC
CATTCTCCGCCCCATGGCTGACTAATTTTTTTTATTTATGCAGAGGCCGAGGCCGCCTCGGCCTCTGAGC
TATTCCAGAAGTAGTGAGGAGGCTTTTTTGGAGGAATTGATCAGCTTGGGATCTGATCAAGAGACAGGAT
GAGGATCGTTTCGCATGATTGAACAAGATGGATTGCACGCAGGTTCTCCGGCCGCTTGGGTGGAGAGGCT
ATTCGGCTATGACTGGGCACAACAGACAATCGGCTGCTCTGATGCCGCCGTGTTCCGGCTGTCAGCGCAG
GGGCGCCCGGTTCTTTTTGTCAAGACCGACCTGTCCGGTGCCCTGAATGAACTGCAGGACGAGGCAGCGC
GGCTATCGTGGCTGGCCACGACGGGCGTTCCTTGCGCAGCTGTGCTCGACGTTGTCACTGAAGCGGGAAG
GGACTGGCTGCTATTGGGCGAAGTGCCGGGGCAGGATCTCCTGTCATCTCACCTTGCTCCTGCCGAGAAA
GTATCCATCATGGCTGATGCAATGCGGCGGCTGCATACGCTTGATCCGGCTACCTGCCCATTCGACCACC
AAGCGAAACATCGCATCGAGCGAGCACGTACTCGGATGGAAGCCGGTCTTGTCGATCAGGATGATCTGGA
CGAAGAGCATCAGGGGCTCGCGCCAGCCGAACTGTTCGCCAGGCTCAAGGCGCGCATGCCCGACGGCGAG
GATCTCGTCGTGACCCATGGCGATGCCTGCTTGCCGAATATCATGGTGGAAAATGGCCGCTTTTCTGGAT
TCATCGACTGTGGCCGGCTGGGTGTGGCGGACCGCTATCAGGACATAGCGTTGGCTACCCGTGATATTGC
TGAAGAGCTTGGCGGCGAATGGGCTGACCGCTTCCTCGTGCTTTACGGTATCGCCGCTCCCGATTCGCAG
CGCATCGCCTTCTATCGCCTTCTTGACGAGTTCTTCTGAGCGGGACTCTGGGGTTCGAAATGACCGACCA
AGCGACGCCCAACCTGCCATCACGAGATTTCGATTCCACCGCCGCCTTCTATGAAAGGTTGGGCTTCGGA
ATCGTTTTCCGGGACGCCGGCTGGATGATCCTCCAGCGCGGGGATCTCATGCTGGAGTTCTTCGCCCACC
CCGGGCTCGATCCCCTCGCGAGTTGGTTCAGCTGCTGCCTGAGGCTGGACGACCTCGCGGAGTTCTACCG
GCAGTGCAAATCCGTCGGCATCCAGGAAACCAGCAGCGGCTATCCGCGCATCCATGCCCCCGAACTGCAG
GAGTGGGGAGGCACGATGGCCGCTTTGGTCGACCCGGACGGGACGCTCCTGCGCCTGATACAGAACGAAT
TGCTTGCAGGCATCTCATGAGTGTGTCTTCCCGTTTTCCGCCTGAGGTCACTGCGTGGATGGAGCGCTGG
CGCCTGCTGCGCGACGGCGAGCTGCTCACCACCCACTCGCCAAGCTGGAACCGTAAAAAGGCCGCGTTGC
TGGCGTTTTTCCATAGGCTCCGCCCCCCTGACGAGCATCACAAAAATCGACGCTCAAGTCAGAGGTGGCG
AAACCCGACAGGACTATAAAGATACCAGGCGTTTCCCCCTGGAAGCTCCCTCGTGCGCTCTCCTGTTCCG
ACCCTGCCGCTTACCGGATACCTGTCCGCCTTTCTCCCTTCGGGAAGCGTGGCGCTTTCTCATAGCTCAC
GCTGTAGGTATCTCAGTTCGGTGTAGGTCGTTCGCTCCAAGCTGGGCTGTGTGCACGAACCCCCCGTTCA
GCCCGACCGCTGCGCCTTATCCGGTAACTATCGTCTTGAGTCCAACCCGGTAAGACACGACTTATCGCCA
CTGGCAGCAGCCACTGGTAACAGGATTAGCAGAGCGAGGTATGTAGGCGGTGCTACAGAGTTCTTGAAGT
GGTGGCCTAACTACGGCTACACTAGAAGAACAGTATTTGGTATCTGCGCTCTGCTGAAGCCAGTTACCTT
CGGAAAAAGAGTTGGTAGCTCTTGATCCGGCAAACAAACCACCGCTGGTAGCGGTGGTTTTTTTGTTTGC
AAGCAGCAGATTACGCGCAGAAAAAAAGGATCTCAAGAAGATCCTTTGATCTTTTCTACGGGGTCTGACG
CTCAGTGGAACGAAAACTCACGTTAAGGGATTTTGGTCATGAGATTATCAAAAAGGATCTTCACCTAGAT
CCTTTTAAATTAAAAATGAAGTTTTAAATCAATCTAAAGTATATATGAGTAAACTTGGTCTGACAGTTAC
CAATGCTTAATCAGTGAGGCACCTATCTCAGCGATCTGTCTATTTCGTTCATCCATAGTTGCCTGACTCC
CCGTCGTGTAGATAACTACGATACGGGAGGGCTTACCATCTGGCCCCAGTGCTGCAATGATACCGCGAGA
CCCACGCTCACCGGCTCCAGATTTATCAGCAATAAACCAGCCAGCCGGAAGGGCCGAGCGCAGAAGTGGT
CCTGCAACTTTATCCGCCTCCATCCAGTCTATTAATTGTTGCCGGGAAGCTAGAGTAAGTAGTTCGCCAG
TTAATAGTTTGCGCAACGTTGTTGCCATTGCTACAGGCATCGTGGTGTCACGCTCGTCGTTTGGTATGGC
TTCATTCAGCTCCGGTTCCCAACGATCAAGGCGAGTTACATGATCCCCCATGTTGTGCAAAAAAGCGGTT
AGCTCCTTCGGTCCTCCGATCGTTGTCAGAAGTAAGTTGGCCGCAGTGTTATCACTCATGGTTATGGCAG
CACTGCATAATTCTCTTACTGTCATGCCATCCGTAAGATGCTTTTCTGTGACTGGTGAGTACTCAACCAA
GTCATTCTGAGAATAGTGTATGCGGCGACCGAGTTGCTCTTGCCCGGCGTCAATACGGGATAATACCGCG
CCACATAGCAGAACTTTAAAAGTGCTCATCATTGGAAAACGTTCTTCGGGGCGAAAACTCTCAAGGATCT
TACCGCTGTTGAGATCCAGTTCGATGTAACCCACTCGTGCACCCAACTGATCTTCAGCATCTTTTACTTT
CACCAGCGTTTCTGGGTGAGCAAAAACAGGAAGGCAAAATGCCGCAAAAAAGGGAATAAGGGCGACACGG
AAATGTTGAATACTCATACTCTTCCTTTTTCAATATTATTGAAGCATTTATCAGGGTTATTGTCTCATGA
GCGGATACATATTTGAATGTATTTAGAAAAATAAACAAATAGGGGTTCCGCGCACATTTCCCCGAAAAGT
GCCACCTG
[124 nt withheld, positions 8409-8532]
C
[91 nt withheld, positions 8534-8624]
A
[49 nt withheld, positions 8626-8674]
CCTTTGACGTTGGAGTCCACGTTCTTT
[37 nt withheld, positions 8702-8738]
ACCCTATCTCGGTCTATTCTTTTGATTTATAAGGGATTTTGCCGATTTCGGCCTATTGGTTAAAAAATGA
GCTGATTTAACAAAAATTTAACGCGAATTTTAACAAAATATTAACGCTTACAATTTCCATTCGCCATTCA
GGCTGCGCAACTGTTGGGAAGGGCGATCGGTGCGGGCCTCTTCGCTATTACGCCAGCTGGCGAAAGGGGG
ATGTGCTGCAAGGCGATTAAGTTGGGTAACGCCAGGGTTTTCCCAGTCACGACGTTGTAAAACGACGGCC
AGTGCCAAGCTGATCTA
